>Addgene plasmid #71502 | pSTARR-seq_fly-NipB | depositor full sequence | sequence record 129004 | Full Sequence
AATAAAATATCTTTATTTTCATTACATCTGTGTGTTGGTTTTTTGTGTGAATCGATAGTACTAACATACG
CTCTCCATCAAAACAAAACGAAACAAAACAAACTAGCAAAATAGGCTGTCCCCAGTGCAAGTGCAGGTGC
CAGAACATTTCTCTATCGATAGGTACCGAGCTCTTACGCGTGCTAGCCCGGGCTCGAGATCTGCGATCAA
AGGAGTATTATATATGAAGTATTAACGTTTCGGTCTGAAAAGGTATTTTTTTATTAAGTTTAGCGCGGCC
ACACTATCCTACAGGTCGGCCATATTCTCCTGCAGGGGCATTCCGGTACTGTTGGTAAAGCCACCATGGA
AAAGGTAGGTTCAACCACTGATGCCTAGGCACACCGAAACGACTAACCCTAATTCTTATCCTTTACTTCA
GGCCACTTAAGCATGGCTAGCAAAGGAGAAGAACTCTTCACTGGAGTTGTCCCAATTCTTGTTGAATTAG
ATGGTGATGTTAACGGCCACAAGTTCTCTGTCAGTGGAGAGGGTGAAGGTGATGCAACATACGGAAAACT
TACCCTGAAGTTCATCTGCACTACTGGCAAACTGCCTGTTCCCTGGCCAACACTAGTCACTACTCTGTGC
TATGGTGTTCAATGCTTTTCAAGATACCCGGATCATATGAAACGGCATGACTTTTTCAAGAGTGCCATGC
CCGAAGGTTATGTACAGGAAAGGACCATCTTCTTCAAAGATGACGGCAACTACAAGACACGTGCTGAAGT
CAAGTTTGAAGGTGATACCCTTGTTAATAGAATCGAGTTAAAAGGTATTGACTTCAAGGAAGATGGCAAC
ATTCTGGGACACAAATTGGAATACAACTATAACTCACACAATGTATACATCATGGCAGACAAACAAAAGA
ATGGAATCAAAGCGAACTTCAAGACCCGCCACAACATTGAAGATGGAAGCGTTCAACTAGCAGACCATTA
TCAACAAAATACTCCAATTGGCGATGGCCCTGTCCTTTTACCAGACAACCATTACCTGTCCACACAATCT
GCCCTTTCGAAAGATCCCAACGAAAAGAGAGACCACATGGTCCTTCTTGAGTTTGTAACAGCTGCTGGGA
TTACACATGGCATGGATGAACTGTACAACTGATCTAGAGCATGCACCGGTGATATCGCGGCCGCATTAGG
CACCCCAGGCTTTACACTTTATGCTTCCGGCTCGTATAATGTGTGGATTTTGAGTTAGGATCCGTCGAGA
TTTTCAGGAGCTAAGGAAGCTAAAATGGAGAAAAAAATCACTGGATATACCACCGTTGATATATCCCAAT
GGCATCGTAAAGAACATTTTGAGGCATTTCAGTCAGTTGCTCAATGTACCTATAACCAGACCGTTCAGCT
GGATATTACGGCCTTTTTAAAGACCGTAAAGAAAAATAAGCACAAGTTTTATCCGGCCTTTATTCACATT
CTTGCCCGCCTGATGAATGCTCATCCGGAATTCCGTATGGCAATGAAAGACGGTGAGCTGGTGATATGGG
ATAGTGTTCACCCTTGTTACACCGTTTTCCATGAGCAAACTGAAACGTTTTCATCGCTCTGGAGTGAATA
CCACGACGATTTCCGGCAGTTTCTACACATATATTCGCAAGATGTGGCGTGTTACGGTGAAAACCTGGCC
TATTTCCCTAAAGGGTTTATTGAGAATATGTTTTTCGTCTCAGCCAATCCCTGGGTGAGTTTCACCAGTT
TTGATTTAAACGTGGCCAATATGGACAACTTCTTCGCCCCCGTTTTCACCATGGGCAAATATTATACGCA
AGGCGACAAGGTGCTGATGCCGCTGGCGATTCAGGTTCATCATGCCGTTTGTGATGGCTTCCATGTCGGC
AGAATGCTTAATGAATTACAACAGTACTGCGATGAGTGGCAGGGCGGGGCGTAAACGCGTGGATCCGGCT
TACTAAAAGCCAGATAACAGTATGCGTATTTGCGCGCTGATTTTTGCGGTATAAGAATATATACTGATAT
GTATACCCGAAGTATGTCAAAAAGAGGTATGCTATGAAGCAGCGTATTACAGTGACAGTTGACAGCGACA
GCTATCAGTTGCTCAAGGCATATATGATGTCAATATCTCCGGTCTGGTAAGCACAACCATGCAGAATGAA
GCCCGTCGTCTGCGTGCCGAACGCTGGAAAGCGGAAAATCAGGAAGGGATGGCTGAGGTCGCCCGGTTTA
TTGAAATGAACGGCTCTTTTGCTGACGAGAACAGGGGCTGGTGAAATGCAGTTTAAGGTTTACACCTATA
AAAGAGAGAGCCGTTATCGTCTGTTTGTGGATGTACAGAGTGATATTATTGACACGCCCGGGCGACGGAT
GGTGATCCCCCTGGCCAGTGCACGTCTGCTGTCAGATAAAGTCTCCCGTGAACTTTACCCGGTGGTGCAT
ATCGGGGATGAAAGCTGGCGCATGATGACCACCGATATGGCCAGTGTGCCGGTCTCCGTTATCGGGGAAG
AAGTGGCTGATCTCAGCCACCGCGAAAATGACATCAAAAACGCCATTAACCTGATGTTCTGGGGAATATA
AATGTCAGGCTCCCTTATACACAGCCAGTCTGCAGGATATCGTCGACGAATTCGGCCGGCCGCTTCGAGC
AGACATGATAAGATACATTGATGAGTTTGGACAAACCACAACTAGAATGCAGTGAAAAAAATGCTTTATT
TGTGAAATTTGTGATGCTATTGCTTTATTTGTAACCATTATAAGCTGCAATAAACAAGTTAACAACAACA
ATTGCATTCATTTTATGTTTCAGGTTCAGGGGGAGGTGTGGGAGGTTTTTTAAAGCAAGTAAAACCTCTA
CAAATGTGGTAAAATCGATAAGGATCCGACCGATGCCCTTGAGAGCCTTCAACCCAGTCAGCTCCTTCCG
GTGGGCGCGGGGCATGACTATCGTCGCCGCACTTATGACTGTCTTCTTTATCATGCAACTCGTAGGACAG
GTGCCGGCAGCGCTCTTCCGCTTCCTCGCTCACTGACTCGCTGCGCTCGGTCGTTCGGCTGCGGCGAGCG
GTATCAGCTCACTCAAAGGCGGTAATACGGTTATCCACAGAATCAGGGGATAACGCAGGAAAGAACATGT
GAGCAAAAGGCCAGCAAAAGGCCAGGAACCGTAAAAAGGCCGCGTTGCTGGCGTTTTTCCATAGGCTCCG
CCCCCCTGACGAGCATCACAAAAATCGACGCTCAAGTCAGAGGTGGCGAAACCCGACAGGACTATAAAGA
TACCAGGCGTTTCCCCCTGGAAGCTCCCTCGTGCGCTCTCCTGTTCCGACCCTGCCGCTTACCGGATACC
TGTCCGCCTTTCTCCCTTCGGGAAGCGTGGCGCTTTCTCATAGCTCACGCTGTAGGTATCTCAGTTCGGT
GTAGGTCGTTCGCTCCAAGCTGGGCTGTGTGCACGAACCCCCCGTTCAGCCCGACCGCTGCGCCTTATCC
GGTAACTATCGTCTTGAGTCCAACCCGGTAAGACACGACTTATCGCCACTGGCAGCAGCCACTGGTAACA
GGATTAGCAGAGCGAGGTATGTAGGCGGTGCTACAGAGTTCTTGAAGTGGTGGCCTAACTACGGCTACAC
TAGAAGAACAGTATTTGGTATCTGCGCTCTGCTGAAGCCAGTTACCTTCGGAAAAAGAGTTGGTAGCTCT
TGATCCGGCAAACAAACCACCGCTGGTAGCGGTGGTTTTTTTGTTTGCAAGCAGCAGATTACGCGCAGAA
AAAAAGGATCTCAAGAAGATCCTTTGATCTTTTCTACGGGGTCTGACGCTCAGTGGAACGAAAACTCACG
TTAAGGGATTTTGGTCATGAGATTATCAAAAAGGATCTTCACCTAGATCCTTTTAAATTAAAAATGAAGT
TTTAAATCAATCTAAAGTATATATGAGTAAACTTGGTCTGACAGTTACCAATGCTTAATCAGTGAGGCAC
CTATCTCAGCGATCTGTCTATTTCGTTCATCCATAGTTGCCTGACTCCCCGTCGTGTAGATAACTACGAT
ACGGGAGGGCTTACCATCTGGCCCCAGTGCTGCAATGATACCGCGAGACCCACGCTCACCGGCTCCAGAT
TTATCAGCAATAAACCAGCCAGCCGGAAGGGCCGAGCGCAGAAGTGGTCCTGCAACTTTATCCGCCTCCA
TCCAGTCTATTAATTGTTGCCGGGAAGCTAGAGTAAGTAGTTCGCCAGTTAATAGTTTGCGCAACGTTGT
TGCCATTGCTACAGGCATCGTGGTGTCACGCTCGTCGTTTGGTATGGCTTCATTCAGCTCCGGTTCCCAA
CGATCAAGGCGAGTTACATGATCCCCCATGTTGTGCAAAAAAGCGGTTAGCTCCTTCGGTCCTCCGATCG
TTGTCAGAAGTAAGTTGGCCGCAGTGTTATCACTCATGGTTATGGCAGCACTGCATAATTCTCTTACTGT
CATGCCATCCGTAAGATGCTTTTCTGTGACTGGTGAGTACTCAACCAAGTCATTCTGAGAATAGTGTATG
CGGCGACCGAGTTGCTCTTGCCCGGCGTCAATACGGGATAATACCGCGCCACATAGCAGAACTTTAAAAG
TGCTCATCATTGGAAAACGTTCTTCGGGGCGAAAACTCTCAAGGATCTTACCGCTGTTGAGATCCAGTTC
GATGTAACCCACTCGTGCACCCAACTGATCTTCAGCATCTTTTACTTTCACCAGCGTTTCTGGGTGAGCA
AAAACAGGAAGGCAAAATGCCGCAAAAAAGGGAATAAGGGCGACACGGAAATGTTGAATACTCATACTCT
TCCTTTTTCAATATTATTGAAGCATTTATCAGGGTTATTGTCTCATGAGCGGATACATATTTGAATGTAT
TTAGAAAAATAAACAAATAGGGGTTCCGCGCACATTTCCCCGAAAAGTGCCACCTG
[124 nt withheld, positions 4957-5080]
C
[91 nt withheld, positions 5082-5172]
A
[49 nt withheld, positions 5174-5222]
CCTTTGACGTTGGAGTCCACGTTCTTT
[37 nt withheld, positions 5250-5286]
ACCCTATCTCGGTCTATTCTTTTGATTTATAAGGGATTTTGCCGATTTCGGCCTATTGGTTAAAAAATGA
GCTGATTTAACAAAAATTTAACGCGAATTTTAACAAAATATTAACGCTTACAATTTGCCATTCGCCATTC
AGGCTGCGCAACTGTTGGGAAGGGCGATCGGTGCGGGCCTCTTCGCTATTACGCCAGCCCAAGCTACCAT
GATAAGTAAGTAATATTAAGGTACGGGAGGTACTTGGAGCGGCCGC
Features (pLannotate 1.2.2; 17 found; start..end, strand, type, name):
      1..49      +  polyA_signal   poly(A) signal: synthetic polyadenylation signal
     63..154     +  misc_feature   pause site: RNA polymerase II transcriptional pause signal from the human α2 globin gene
    355..421     +  intron         Mhc intron: modified Drosophila myosin heavy chain intron 16 (Pfeiffer et al., 2010)
    433..1149    +  CDS            sg25: sg25 is a basic (constitutively fluorescent) green fluorescent protein published in 1997, derived from Aequorea victoria.
   1201..1231    +  promoter       lac UV5 promoter: E. coli lac promoter with an "up" mutation
   1255..1284    +  promoter       cat promoter (fragment): promoter of the E. coli cat gene encoding chloramphenicol acetyltransferase
   1285..1944    +  CDS            CmR: chloramphenicol acetyltransferase; cat; confers resistance to chloramphenicol
   2123..2281    +  CDS            ccdA (fragment): CCDA_ECO57 - Also known as H, letA. Experimental evidence at protein level: Swiss-Prot protein existence level 1. Antitoxin component of a type II toxin-antitoxin (TA) system which inhibits the post-segregational killing (PSK) of plasmid-free cells, also referred to as a plasmid addiction system. Binds to and blocks the activity of CcdB; will also remove bound CcdB protein from the CcdB-GyrA complex by forming a CcdA-CcdB complex, a process termed rejuvenation. Functions as a transcriptional corepressor for the ccdAB operon, repression also requires CcdB (By similarity). From Escherichia coli
   2286..2588    +  CDS            ccdB: CCDB_ECOLI - Also known as G, letB, letD. Experimental evidence at protein level: Swiss-Prot protein existence level 1. Toxic component of a type II toxin-antitoxin (TA) system, functioning in plasmid maintainence. Responsible for the post- segregational killing (PSK) of plasmid-free cells, also referred to as a plasmid addiction system. Half-life of over 2 hours. Cell killing by CcdB is accompanied by filamentation, defects in chromosome and plasmid segregation, defects in cell division, formation of anucleate cells, decreased DNA synthesis and plasmid loss. Interferes with the activity of DN
   2669..2790    -  polyA_signal   SV40 poly(A) signal: SV40 polyadenylation signal
   2813..2881    -  CDS            large T antigen (fragment): large T antigen from SV40 (simian virus 40)
   2897..3026    +  CDS            TcR (fragment): tetracycline efflux protein; tet; confers resistance to tetracycline
   3206..3794    -  rep_origin     ori: high-copy-number ColE1/pMB1/pBR322/pUC origin of replication
   3965..4825    -  CDS            AmpR: β-lactamase; bla; confers resistance to ampicillin, carbenicillin, and related antibiotics
   4826..4930    -  promoter       AmpR promoter: bla
   4957..5385    +  rep_origin     f1 ori (sequence partly withheld): f1 bacteriophage origin of replication; arrow indicates direction of (+) strand synthesis
   5417..5484    -  CDS            lacZα (fragment): LacZα fragment of β-galactosidase; lacZ fragment
