[The description below was written by a language model from this plasmid's Addgene catalogue record and pLannotate feature annotations shown in this document.]
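Description:
pSTARR-seq_fly-NipB is an empty-backbone screening vector for STARR-seq (self-transcribing active regulatory region sequencing) in Drosophila cells, built on Promega's pGL3-Promoter plasmid. According to the depositor, the pGL3-Promoter region between BglII and FseI was replaced with a cassette consisting of the NipB core promoter, a modified Drosophila myosin heavy chain intron 16, a green fluorescent protein ORF (sgGFP, annotated as sg25), a ccdB suicide cassette flanked by homology arms, and the pGL3 SV40 late polyadenylation signal. The feature table does not annotate the core promoter itself, but an unannotated gap just upstream of the intron is consistent with its position. Further upstream sit the synthetic poly(A) signal and transcriptional pause site inherited from pGL3, which limit read-through transcription from the backbone into the reporter unit.

The design places candidate enhancer fragments downstream of the core promoter, within the transcribed region between the GFP ORF and the poly(A) signal. During library construction, the ccdB/chloramphenicol-resistance cassette is exchanged for candidate fragments via the homology arms, and loss of the toxic ccdB gene counter-selects uncut or non-recombinant vector in ordinary E. coli. An active enhancer then drives transcription of itself from the NipB promoter, so its activity can be read out by sequencing the reporter transcripts; the intron allows spliced transcripts to be distinguished from plasmid DNA. This version belongs to a set of vectors used to compare enhancer specificity for housekeeping versus developmental core promoters.

The plasmid replicates at high copy from a ColE1/pUC-type origin, also carries an f1 origin, and is selected with ampicillin plus chloramphenicol. The intact vector must be propagated in a ccdB-tolerant strain. Short large T antigen, TcR, lacZα and ccdA fragments in the annotation are non-functional remnants.
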