Addgene plasmid #71502: pSTARR-seq_fly-NipB
Purpose: (Empty Backbone) flySTARR-seq screening vector with NipB core promoter
Depositing lab: Alexander Stark. Depositing organization: Research Institute of Molecular Pathology (IMP). Publication: Enhancer-core-promoter specificity separates developmental and housekeeping gene regulation. Zabidi MA, Arnold CD, Schernhuber K, Pagani M, Rath M, Frank O, Stark A. Nature. 2015 Feb 26;518(7540):556-9. doi: 10.1038/nature13994. Epub 2014 Dec 15. PubMed 25517091.
Backbone
  Vector backbone: pGL3-Promoter
  Backbone manufacturer: Promega
  Vector type: Insect Expression ; flySTARR-seq screening vector
  Tag / fusion protein: sgGFP (SuperGlo, Qbiogene, Inc) (N terminal on backbone)
Growth in bacteria
  Bacterial resistance: Chloramphenicol and Ampicillin, 25 & 100 μg/mL
  Growth temperature: 37°C
  Growth strain: ccdB Survival
  Copy number: High Copy
Gene/Insert
  Gene/Insert name: None
  Tag / fusion protein: sgGFP (SuperGlo, Qbiogene, Inc) (N terminal on backbone)
Terms and licenses: Academic/Nonprofit Terms; Industry Terms: Not Available to Industry
Depositor comments: This plasmid was made by replacing the sequence of pGL3-Promoter between BglII and FseI with a fragment containing the core promoter listed above, an mhc16 intron, an ORF (sgGFP, Qbiogene, Inc), a ccdB suicide gene flanked by homology arms (used for cloning the enhancer candidates during library generation), followed by the pGL3's SV40 late polyA-signal.
How to cite: pSTARR-seq_fly-NipB was a gift from Alexander Stark (Addgene plasmid # 71502 ; http://n2t.net/addgene:71502 ; RRID:Addgene_71502)
