>Addgene plasmid #71502 | pSTARR-seq_fly-NipB | addgene partial sequence | sequence record 132390 | RVprimer3 5'-CTAGCAAAATAGGCTGTCCC-3'
TTTCTCTATCGATAGGTACCGAGCTCTTACGCGTGCTAGCCCGGGCTCGAGATCTGCGATCAAAGGAGTA
TTATATATGAAGTATTAACGTTTCGGTCTGAAAAGGTATTTTTTTATTAAGTTTAGCGCGGCCACACTAT
CCTACAGGTCGGCCATATTCTCCTGCAGGGGCATTCCGGTACTGTTGGTAAAGCCACCATGGAAAAGGTA
GGTTCAACCACTGATGCCTAGGCACACCGAAACGACTAACCCTAATTCTTATCCTTTACTTCAGGCCACT
TAAGCATGGCTAGCAAAGGAGAAGAACTCTTCACTGGAGTTGTCCCAATTCTTGTTGAATTAGATGGTGA
TGTTAACGGCCACAAGTTCTCTGTCAGTGGAGAGGGTGAAGGTGATGCAACATACGGAAAACTTACCCTG
AAGTTCATCTGCACTACTGGCAAACTGCCTGTTCCCTGGCCAACACTAGTCACTACTCTGTGCTATGGTG
TTCAATGCTTTTCAAGATACCCGGATCATATGAAACGGCATGACTTTTTCAAGAGTGCCATGCCCGAAGG
TTATGTACAGGAAAGGACCATCTTCTTCAAAGATGACGGCAACTACAAGACACGTGCTGAAGTCAAGTTT
GAAGGTGATACCCTTGTTAATAGAATCGAGTTAAAAGGTATTGACTTCAAGGAAGATGGCAACATTCTGG
GACACAAATTGGAATACAACTATAACTCACACAATGTATACATCATGGCAGACAAACAAAAGAATGGAAT
CAAAGCGAACTTCAAGACCCGCCACAACATTGAAGATGGAAGCGTTCAACTAGCAGACCATTATCAACAA
AATACTCCAATTGGCGATGGCCCTGTCCTT
