>Addgene plasmid #71502 | pSTARR-seq_fly-NipB | addgene partial sequence | sequence record 132391 | pAE03_1 5'-GTTACAAACTCAAGAAGGACC-3'
AAGGGCAGATTGTGTGGACAGGTAATGGTTGTCTGGTAAAAGGACAGGGCCATCGCCAATTGGAGTATTT
TGTTGATAATGGTCTGCTAGTTGAACGCTTCCATCTTCAATGTTGTGGCGGGTCTTGAAGTTCGCTTTGA
TTCCATTCTTTTGTTTGTCTGCCATGATGTATACATTGTGTGAGTTATAGTTGTATTCCAATTTGTGTCC
CAGAATGTTGCCATCTTCCTTGAAGTCAATACCTTTTAACTCGATTCTATTAACAAGGGTATCACCTTCA
AACTTGACTTCAGCACGTGTCTTGTAGTTGCCGTCATCTTTGAAGAAGATGGTCCTTTCCTGTACATAAC
CTTCGGGCATGGCACTCTTGAAAAAGTCATGCCGTTTCATATGATCCGGGTATCTTGAAAAGCATTGAAC
ACCATAGCACAGAGTAGTGACTAGTGTTGGCCAGGGAACAGGCAGTTTGCCAGTAGTGCAGATGAACTTC
AGGGTAAGTTTTCCGTATGTTGCATCACCTTCACCCTCTCCACTGACAGAGAACTTGTGGCCGTTAACAT
CACCATCTAATTCAACAAGAATTGGGACAACTCCAGTGAAGAGTTCTTCTCCTTTGCTAGCCATGCTTAA
GTGGCCTGAAGTAAAGGATAAGAATTAGGGTTAGTCGTTTCGGTGTGCCTAGGCATCAGTGGTTGAACCT
ACCTTTTCCATGGTGGCTTTACCAACAGTACCGGAATGCCCCTGCAGGAGAATATGGCCGACCTGTAGGA
TAGTGTGGCCGCGCTAAACTTAATAA
